>Addgene plasmid #102820 | pBW_0141 | addgene full sequence | sequence record 200234 | Addgene NGS Result
TCGACGATCTTGCTGCGTTCGGATATTTTCGTGGAGTTCCCGCCACAGACCCGGATTGAAGGCGAGATCC
AGCAACTCGCGCCAGATCATCCTGTGACGGAACTTTGGCGCGTGATGACTGGCCAGGACGTCGGCCGAAA
GAGCGACAAGCAGATCACGCTTTTCGACAGCGTCGGATTTGCGATCGAGGATTTTTCGGCGCTGCGCTAC
GTCCGCGACCGCGTTGAGGGATCAAGCCACAGCAGCCCACTCGACCTTCTAGCCGACCCAGACGAGCCAA
GGGATCTTTTTGGAATGCTGCTCCGTCGTCAGGCTTTCCGACGTTTGGGTGGTTGAACAGAAGTCATTAT
CGCACGGAATGCCAAGCACTCCCGAGGGGAACCCTGTGGTTGGCATGCACATACAAATGGACGAACGGAT
AAACCTTTTCACGCCCTTTTAAATATCCGATTATTCTAATAAACGCTCTTTTCTCTTAGGTTTACCCGCC
AATATATCCTGTCAAACACTGATAGTTTAAACTGAAGGCGGGAAACGACAATCTGATCATGAGCGGAGAA
TTAAGGGAGTCACGTTATGACCCCCGCCGATGACGCGGGACAAGCCGTTTTACGTTTGGAACTGACAGAA
CCGCAACGTTGAAGGAGCCACTCAGCCGCGGGTTTCTGGAGTTTAATGAGCTAAGCACATACGTCAGAAA
CCATTATTGCGCGTTCAAAAGTCGCCTAAGGTCACTATCAGCTAGCAAATATTTCTTGTCAAAAATGCTC
CACTGACGTTCCATAAATTCCCCTCGGTATCCAATTAGAGTCTCATATTCACTCTCAATCCAAATAATCT
GCAATGGCAATTACCTTATCCGCAACTTCTTTACCTATTTCCGCCCGGATCTGATATCATCGATGAATTC
CCGATCTAGTAACATAGATGACACCGCGCGCGATAATTTATCCTAGTTTGCGCGCTATATTTTGTTTTCT
ATCGCGTATTAAATGTATAATTGCGGGACTCTAATCATAAAAACCCATCTCATAAATAACGTCATGCATT
ACATGTTAATTATTACATGCTTAACGTAATTCAACAGAAATTATATGATAATCATCGCAAGACCGGCAAC
AGGATTCAATCTTAAGAAACTTTATTGCCAAATGTTTGAACGATCGGGGAAATTCGAGCTCTCCGGATCC
CGGTCGGCATCTACTCTATTCCTTTGCCCTCGGACGAGTGCTGGGGCGTCGGTTTCCACTATCGGCGAGT
ACTTCTACACAGCCATCGGTCCAGACGGCCGCGCTTCTGCGGGCGATTTGTGTACGCCCGACAGTCCCGG
CTCCGGATCGGACGATTGCGTCGCATCGACCCTGCGCCCAAGCTGCATCATCGAAATTGCCGTCAACCAA
GCTCTGATAGAGTTGGTCAAGACCAATGCGGAGCATATACGCCCGGAGCCGCGGCGATCCTGCAAGCTCC
GGATGCCTCCGCTCGAAGTAGCGCGTCTGCTGCTCCATACAAGCCAACCACGGCCTCCAGAAGAAGATGT
TGGCGACCTCGTATTGGGAATCCCCGAACATCGCCTCGCTCCAGTCAATGACCGCTGTTATGCGGCCATT
GTCCGTCAGGACATTGTTGGAGCCGAAATCCGCGTGCACGAGGTGCCGGACTTCGGGGCAGTCCTCGGCC
CAAAGCATCAGCTCATCGAGAGCCTGCGCGACGGACGCACTGACGGTGTCGTCCATCACAGTTTGCCAGT
GATACACATGGGGATCAGCAATCGCGCATATGAAATCACGCCATGTAGTGTATTGACCGATTCCTTGCGG
TCCGAATGGGCCGAACCCGCTCGTCTGGCTAAGATCGGCCGCAGCGATCGCATCCATGGCCTCCGCGACC
GGCTGCAGTTATCATCATCATCATAGACACACGAAATAAAGTAATCAGATTATCAGTTAAAGCTATGTAA
TATTTACACCATAACCAATCAATTAAAAAATAGATCAGTTTAAAGAAAGATCAAAGCTCAAAAAAATAAA
AAGAGAAAAGGGTCCTAACCAAGAAAATGAAGGAGAAAAACTAGAAATTTACCTGCAGAACAGCGGGCAG
TTCGGTTTCAGGCAGGTCTTGCAACGTGACACCCTGTGCACGGCGGGAGATGCAATAGGTCAGGCTCTCG
CTGAATTCCCCAATGTCAAGCACTTCCGGAATCGGGAGCGCGGCCGATGCAAAGTGCCGATAAACATAAC
GATCTTTGTAGAAACCATCGGCGCAGCTATTTACCCGCAGGACATATCCACGCCCTCCTACATCGAAGCT
GAAAGCACGAGATTCTTCGCCCTCCGAGAGCTGCATCAGGTCGGAGACGCTGTCGAACTTTTCGATCAGA
AACTTCTCGACAGACGTCGCGGTGAGTTCAGGCTTTTTCATATCGGGGTCGTCCTCTCCAAATGAAATGA
ACTTCCTTATATAGAGGAAGGGTCTTGCGAAGGATAGTGGGATTGTGCGTCATCCCTTACGTCAGTGGAG
ATATCACATCAATCCACTTGCTTTGAAGACGTGGTTGGAACGTCTTCTTTTTCCACGATGCTCCTCGTGG
GTGGGGGTCCATCTTTGGGACCACTGTCGGCAGAGGCATCTTGAACGATAGCCTTTCCTTTATCGCAATG
ATGGCATTTGTAGGTGCCACCTTCCTTTTCTACTGTCCTTTTGATGAAGTGACAGATAGCTGGGCAATGG
AATCCGAGGAGGTTTCCCGATATTACCCTTTGTTGAAAAGTCTCAATAGCCCTTTGGTCTTCTGAGACTG
TATCTTTGATATTCTTGGAGTAGACGAGAGTGTCGTGCTCCACCATGTTGACGGATCTCTAGGACGCGTC
GAGTCTAGAGGAGCATGCGACGTCGGGCCCTCTAGATGCGGCCGCGAAGACAATCTGAGCGTTAGGAGGG
AGCTGGCGGCGTCGAACTCCTTTTCCTACATACACCCTTTTTTGACGGGACATTTACACCGTTTTTTTAA
TGTATATGTGACAGAAACATGTTGGTAGAATTTGGGCTTCATTTCGTTTTGCAATGGCCCTTCTCAAAAA
TATACTTGTAGCTGGAAGCACCCTTTTATTTGTATGTAACGGAAACACATTGGCAGAACTAGTAAATAAT
ATTTATTTTTGAACTCGGGTAATCCCCGTAATGCAAATATACACAAGTCTGAATAGACGTTTAGGAGGTG
GGAAAGAGAAAGATCAAGTTCAACTTATCGCCAGGAAACCGCTGCGAGTGCGCGCAATGGACACTCACCA
TGGGGCGAAAACCCAATGACACCAAACTATACTAACAATGCCATACAAAGCTCATGCAGTAGCAGCAGCG
GCCAAAGGTACCAGGAGTCTGAAGCAGCACCTAAACAGCGACAAACCACTACAAAACATGCAGAGCTGTA
TGAGCCAGAGCAAGTAAATATTTTCTGAAGTAAGGAATCCAACAATGAGTCGCAGTTGTTTACGAATTAA
GGAGCTCGGGTGAGCCCAGAATTTCAGTCATTACAAACATGATACTACACCCTCAGGTTTGTCCGGTTCA
GATAAAAAAAACATCAACATGACATGAGCCAGCCATTCGATGTAACAGACAGCAACAACGATGGCTCTCA
GCCGAAACAGAGCAACTTACTACAACGCTTTACTAAAAAACCAAGCAACATCTCTTTATGCAAGCGACTG
CCATTTAAAAGGAGCACATCACACAACCTCTCGGAACCTTTTTATCCTTCAATTTTTTGCATGACCGGTG
CCCACCCAACGTTTATGAAACATCTCAGACGCCACTAGCAGTAACCTGCGCCCCTGGTACCTGCACAACG
CAAGTCTTTCTTCTGTAAGCTATACCAACAGAACATCCAAAATGCAACTTTACCAACTACACAGCTTAGG
TACAAATGGAAACTATTTCTGAAGCAAGCATCATTTCCTCATTAGAACCACCCTGAAATTCATGAACCAA
TCACACAGTCTGTCCATGCTAACAGGAACTATATCAAAACTAAAAGCACACAGCAATCATAGAGTGCCCC
CAAGTATTACGAGCAATCGAACAATTAAGAAGGTATGATCCACTGACTCTTTTCTACTGCGAAAAGGTAA
ATTGTGCCAAGTGCATTTTTCTCAGATACTTATGCCAAAGAAACTTCTGTAAAATTACCTTTGCCTGTTC
AGAATTTCCGTAGCTGCTAGAGAAGCACAATTGAACAATGCAATGACAAGCTGAGCTCTAGAGATGGAAA
AAAAGGTGGAGAATAATATGATGAGTAAATATGTATAGATTGAGAGCACACCTGAAGCAACGTCAGAAGC
CTATTCAGACTCACGCTTGCGCAGTGAAGGAATCATATATTTCCAGGATTTTGGTTCCCATAGTTTAGGC
CCTGTACATGGAAAACAATGTCAGAATATCTCTGTGAACATTAATAGCAAGTCAAACTTTACAAATAAAT
GATAGTGGGATAGACATAAAAGAATGATCTGTGTACGGTCACTACACAAGAGAGCATACTTCCATGGTGT
ATTAACTTTTACCAAAATGATAGAAAATACAGATCGGCCACACATGACGACGTCAATCCAAGTCAAACTT
ACGGTATACAAATAAATGATATTGGAATAGCCATATCAGAGAAACTGTGTACGCGGTCACTACATACCAA
ATGTGAAAATACAAGGAGTTGGATAAACTTGAAACTACAGGCTGCAATATGTACATCTGTAAACTATACA
GATGGAAAAAGAGATACAAAATGGGGTAAATGAAATTGAAAGGTACCTTCATTAGGATGGCTTGAACCAG
CCTTAGATAGATCCTTCAATTCAAGGCTATCAAGCCGCTGTTGGAGATGTCCATGAAGTGGCTTCATATT
TAAAGCTGGGCAGTATTCAATGCGGAGCTTCTGAAGGGCCGAGTAACTCCCAAGACTTCCTGGTACAGAT
GCCAGATGTTTGCAGCCCATAAGGTATAGATATTCCAGTGACGGTAGATCTCCCAAACAATCCAGCGACT
CCAGCCCATTGCAATCAGAAATACACAAAAATTGGAGTGCATCTAACTGCACTGGCACGAAACGAAGCTT
CTTACAGCTAACTATACGCAAATAATCAAGACATGGCAAAGGATTAATTCTGGGTGAAAGTGACTGCTCT
AGCAAACATGTGGACGTGAGGTCATTGAAGTGTTCCGATGATGATGCTGTATCAAAGTGTAGTATACTCT
CCAACTCTGTATCATCCTGCCCCAGTATGGACTCAATACTATTGCAATCCAGCATATCAATACTTGTGAG
AGATGGCGGCAGAACAAAAAGCTCTGTCAAACTTCCACAATGATGTATTCTTAAATTTTTAAGATTTGGC
AGGAGTTGATCCCTTACTTGAGTACGGGTACGGCATCCTTTCCCCTGGGTGTGTCCTACTAGCTTGCTGC
AGGAATTAATGGATAAACTATTCAATGATACCAAGCAACGGAACTCTTCTTCAGGCCAGTAGATGAGCAT
ATCACAAGATTTTATTTCCAAATGCACAAGCTGACCAAACCATTTCCAGACCCCAACAGTTGGCTGCAAT
GGAGTTGAGCAGAACAAAAAGTTGCAACCATCCAACAGCAGGTTCGAAAGAGATACTTCACAATCCTGAT
CAAGCTCTGTTCTTGGTGCTGCTTCTGTATCACGGACGGACAGGCCAACCCCAGACAAGCAAGCCATATA
CCTGGACTTAAATATTGATAAGGATAGCTGTGCCTTTTCTTCTTTTAGAGCTATAAACTTGAGTTTTGGT
GCTTCAGGCAGAATTGCTAGCTTTGGGCAGTCCTTAATTTTAACATTCTCAAGTTGAGGAAATGCTAACT
CTTCTCCTTCTGTTGCCACCCATCTCTCAAAAATCTCCAATTTTTTTAATCTGAGAACTTTTAATGCTGG
AAATATTGCAGATGAACTGTGATTGCATAGGCTTTGAAGTTTGTTCAACCTTTTCAAAACAAGAACTTCA
AGGGACTTAAATTGACCGAATTGGGGAAATTCCTCACACATTGTACAACCATCTAGCTGGAGCTCGGTCA
AATGCTGCAGAAAATTAATACTTACCACCCATGCGGGGAAGCCAGTACCTCTATAGGAGCGTATTCTTAG
AAACTCCAGGACAGCATGAGGTTTAAGAGCATCGAGCACATTCCTGTGGTGGCCCAATTCATCACTGCTG
TCATCACCCCATTTAAGAGATAAATGTGTAAGTTTCTCTTTATTTCCAAGGCTGCATGCTTTAGCATCTA
CTTCAGTTGCAAACTGCAGACGAGATAGCTCTAACTCACCACCAAGATTCAAGTCCTGTAGTTCTCTAAT
AGTACTGCAACCAGGACTAGAGCTCACCACAAAATATGTTAGAGTCTGTAGAGAAGTGAGTTGCCCGAGG
CCTGGAGGCATGCACTTCAATGATGAGCATCCATTTGTATAGAGGTGACGGAGATTTTCCATATACTTCA
TATCCTCTGGAAGTTGATCAAGCCTTCTGCAGTTACAAAGGTTAAGAGTCTGTAGATTATACAGTATGCT
TATTTCCTTGGGAAGCTCTTCGATCAACATGTTATTTGAGAGATCAAGATACCTCAGGTGCTGTAAGTGC
CTTGGCCAGAGTGGAAGTTTTCTCAAACTGAAGAGTTGCAGTGCTCGCAGATAATTGCACTTCGACAAGT
GTGGTGCTGAGTCACTGGTGTAGGGATACGGATACAGCAGTGTCTGGAGAGCGGGAGAGTGTTTCTTCAG
ATAATCATCCAACAGAGTTCCGATATACTCATATGATGAGAACAAGTAACGTGTAGGACCAGTGGACAGT
AACTCCTTTTCATTAGGCCTATCAACTATAGTAAGACAATCTTTTCCCATAACAGACAAGGCAATGTCAT
GCATAAGATCATGTATCTTGCATATTGTTCTAGGACGGAGCTCCCCCCACCACTCTCTTCGAGGGATTCG
CTTGACATCTTGAAAGAATGACCTCCAAGTTAACTCATCAAAAATTTCTCTACCTACCTTCTCAAGATTA
TCACCTTCTTTCAGTGGTATGAAATCATGTGCCATCCATAGCTGAATTAATGTTTCAACACCAATCTCAT
AATCTTTGGGAAATACAGCACAAAAAGCAAAGCATTGTTTCAAGTGTGATGGCAAGTCATCATAGCTGAG
CTTGAGTACAAGAAAAGTTTTTGTGCCCTCATTGCAAGTGTTGCTTCTGGCTAGTATGTCTGTCCATTCT
TTCATGCTAGTCTTGTTACTCAACATAGACCCAAAGGCTTTGGCAGCTAAAGGAGAGCCTCCACATCTGT
CCATAATCTTATCAACCACATCGCTTAGCTCAGCAGCCTTTGGCTTTTGCAAACAGAATGCTCTATTCTC
AAATATTTCCTTCAGAAATACTTTATCTAGATTTCTGAGATTATGGCTATCAGCAATACACATCTTCATA
ATTCGTGCTACTTGCACATTGCGAGTGGTCGTCAATATTGCACTCCCCTTCCCACCGTGCTTCAGGCAGG
TTTTCAGTTTTTCCCACTTATCAGCATCTTCATTCCATACATCATCCAACACAATGAGGTATCTCTTCCC
ACTTACTTCTTTCTGAAGGTTCTGCAATGCCTTTTCACGATGGATCTCATTAGTCTCACAGATGTTGTTT
GCAATCTTCACAACATCAAAATCATCTGACACACAACACCACCTCTGGAGCTTGAAATGCTCCTTGATTA
TAGGGTCATTGTAGACAAGCTGAGCAAAGGTGGTCTTGCCCAGCCCGCCCATTCCAACAATGGGAAGGAC
GATGAGGTCCCTATCGCCAGCTTGATCAATCAATATATCAACGATCTTCTTCTTCTCTTCGTTTCTGGAC
CTGCTGACAATATCCTTCTCAGAGTCAATTATTATGGAATCTGTGTTGCGCCACTGCTTGGATGGTGGTG
CTTGCTGAGTTTGGTTGAATCCGAAGTCATTCATCTCTCTGACAAGGCCCTCAATTTTGCGCACAATCCT
GCACAACTTCTTGCCCATCCTGTAACGAAATACAATGGGGTTGTGAGCAGGGAAGAGGCTTACGATGTCA
AAGCCAAGCTTCTTGTAGTGTCCCTTCTTCTTGGCGTCACGCCGGAGGGCCTCGTACTTGAACTCATCAA
AGACATCGTTCGCCTCATAGGCCACCTTCTTGAGTGCTTCGAGCCAAGCGCGCACTCCAGGTAGGGAAGC
TCCTTTCTTCTCCGCATCTTGGATGATGTCCAAGATGGCTGGCAGCTGGCGCTTGAGGGTTTCGCGCTGC
TCCTTCATGCCATCCATCACCTTGTACTGGTCCAGCAGGTAGCTGGATGCCGTGTTCATCAACGTGGATA
CCAGTGGCCTGACTACAAACTCCGCCATCATTGAGAGCTCTCTTGATCAATCAGCTGAAACCTGCAAATC
GATGAATTTAGGGATCTGTAACACAATCCAAGCTCTGGTGGAACTGAGTTGGCAAGCCAAATCGATGAAT
GTGGGGATCTGGACCAAGCCCACCTTTTGATGCTTCAGAGGAGAGCAGAACACAACGGCGGCGTCTTCGT
CGGATGGTCACGCTGTGCGGACAACGAAGCGGGTCAGTGGATTAAACGCTTTGCTCGATGGGGACAACAC
GGCGGCCCTGTAATAAAAACTTATAGCCGGGTCAGCGCCTTGGATGCATGGTGCTCTGAATAATGACTGG
GCAAATCAATGAGACTCGTCAAGCAGGAGAAGCAATGACTTTTTAGACCCAAGCATTGCTACTTTACTGG
AAACAAATCGACAAGAAACATACCCGGAGGTTGGATGAGATTAGCAACAAGGTGGATGGATCTGTTCAAG
GCAGCACAATGGAAGCGGGGACAGAGGAAGTCCAACAGCAGTCAAGAGAGTAAATTGCTTGGAATACAGT
GGTACTCCGTACTAGATAGATACAGAGCCCCACGACCCCACCCTGGATTCAATCAACACAAATCGGTCAG
AATCTCAAGCAGGAGAAGTAATAACTTTTAGATCCCTTTTTAGATCCAATAACTGGTAAAAAAACAGAGC
AGAGGAAGACCCCACTGCCACGGCCACGGGTGTCAAGGTCGGATCGCCGTCAGTGGAGAAAGAGCAGAGG
AAGACCCCACCTTTTTGTGCTTCACGGCAGAGCAGAACACAGCGGCGGTGGCCTCGTCGGACAACGAAGC
GAAAGCGGCGGCTGGGCACCAGAGGCCAGATCCGTGAGGGGACAAGACGGCGCTTCACTCAATCTGGAAG
TATAATCTGGGAAATCAGCAGATGAACAAGGAAGGTGGGGATGTGGAAGATTTCAGTAGCAAGAAAGATG
AGACAAAGTTACCAGGTCAGTGGATTCCATGCGTGGTGCTCTGAATAATGATTGGAAACTCCATGATTCT
TGCTAGCTGCTCCACTGCCACCCCAAATGATTCAACCAACACAAATCGATCAGACTCCCAAGCAAGCAGT
GAAGCAGGAGACGTAAGTTTTTAGATCCAAGCGTACTTCAGCTGGAAAGAAATATACCTCCACTCCACAG
GTGTCAGGGGCGAGCTCGGAGGTTGGACGAGCTCACCAAACAAGAAGCCGGATCGACCAGGAGATGAGGA
CTGAGATGATAGGAAGGGAGCACTCTGTCGGATCCGTGAGCGTGTGGGCACCAGAGGCCAGATCCGTGAG
CGTGTGGAGGTCAGTGGATTCGATGCATGGTGCAAAATAGATGAATATGGGGAGCTGTAATCCAATCAAA
ACTGTGTGAAGCTTTAATTTCAACGAGCTATAGAACAGAGTTGCCAATCCAAACTGTGATATCCATCCAA
ACCCACCTTTGATACTTCACGGCAGAGGAGAACACAGCCGCGGCGTCAACACCGGATGGCCGTCACCGTT
GATGCTTCACCGGCAGAGGAGGACAGAGCAGAACACAGCGGCGTCGTAGGGGACAAGACGGCGGCGGATG
TCGCTTCACTCGATCTGGAAGAATAAGTAAGAACTTACCATCAAGCAAATCAGCAGATTAATAAGAAGAG
AATAGCAAGAAAGATGGGAGGGAAATTTTTACCAGGCCACTAGTATGGTGCTCTGAATAGTCACTGGAAA
CTGCCACCCGAAATCTCCACGGAGGATGGATGAGATCAGCAACAAGGCGGATCGATCTGTTCCAGGCAGC
GCAATGGAGGAGACTGAGAGGAAGCGGAGACGAGGAGCAGAGGAAGACCAACAGCACTCAAGAGAGTAAA
TTGCTTGGAATATCCATCCTAGATAGATACAGAGCCCCACGATCCCACCCTGAGTTCAATCAACACAAAT
GGATCAGAATCTGAAGCAGGAGAAGTAATAAGTTTTAGATCCAAGCATTGCTACTTTAAGTGGAAACAAA
TCGACAGGAAATATATATACCCAAAAAGTCCACGGTCACCAATAGAGCAGTCAGTTGGCAGGGGCGAGGC
CAATAGGAGGCGAGATGAGATCAGCAACAAGGGCGGATCTATCTTATTCGAGGGAGGAGGAGAGGACTGA
GATGAGAATGAGGAGAGGAAGGGAGTACTCAGTGGAGGGAGACGAGGAGCATCAAGAGAGGATACTACTT
TAGCACGCTCCTCGAATACTAGTACGTATTACAGGGAGGGATACCCTCTGCCTTTGGGCTGATATGTTTA
TTCAGTGGGTACCTATGGTCAGTCCACCAGCCATGCTTCACCAAATATTATCCCTAAATAGCCCTTTTGA
AATTTAAGTAAGCACATCCTCAACACTCTTAAAGCGGCCGCATGCATAAGCTTATCGATGATAAGCTGTC
AAACATGAGAATTCAGTACATTAAAAACGTCCGCAATGTGTTATTAAGTTGTCTAAGCGTCAATTTGTTT
ACACCACAATATATCCTGCCACCAGCCAGCCAACAGCTCCCCGACCGGCAGCTCGGCACAAAATCACCAC
TCGATACAGGCAGCCCATCAGTCCGGGACGGCGTCAGCGGGAGAGCCGTTGTAAGGCGGCAGACTTTGCT
CATGTTACCGATGCTATTCGGAAGAACGGCAACTAAGCTGCCGGGTTTGAAACACGGATGATCTCGCGGA
GGGTAGCATGTTGATTGTAACGATGACAGAGCGTTGCTGCCTGTGATCAAATATCATCTCCCTCGCAGAG
ATCCGAATTATCAGCCTTCTTATTCATTTCTCGCTTAACCGTGACAGGCTGTCGATCTTGAGAACTATGC
CGACATAATAGGAAATCGCTGGATAAAGCCGCTGAGGAAGCTGAGTGGCGCTATTTCTTTAGAAGTGAAC
GTTGACGATCGTCGACGGATCTTTTCCGCTGCATAACCCTGCTTCGGGGTCATTATAGCGATTTTTTCGG
TATATCCATCCTTTTTCGCACGATATACAGGATTTTGCCAAAGGGTTCGTGTAGACTTTCCTTGGTGTAT
CCAACGGCGTCAGCCGGGCAGGATAGGTGAAGTAGGCCCACCCGCGAGCGGGTGTTCCTTCTTCACTGTC
CCTTATTCGCACCTGGCGGTGCTCAACGGGAATCCTGCTCTGCGAGGCTGGCCGGCTACCGCCGGCGTAA
CAGATGAGGGCAAGCGGATGGCTGATGAAACCAAGCCAACCAGGGGTGATGCTGCCAACTTACTGATTTA
GTGTATGATGGTGTTTTTGAGGTGCTCCAGTGGCTTCTGTTTCTATCAGCTGTCCCTCCTGTTCAGCTAC
TGACGGGGTGGTGCGTAACGGCAAAAGCACCGCCGGACATCAGCGCTATCTCTGCTCTCACTGCCGTAAA
ACATGGCAACTGCAGTTCACTTACACCGCTTCTCAACCCGGTACGCACCAGAAAATCATTGATATGGCCA
TGAATGGCGTTGGATGCCGGGCAACAGCCCGCATTATGGGCGTTGGCCTCAACACGATTTTACGTCACTT
AAAAAACTCAGGCCGCAGTCGGTAACCTCGCGCATACAGCCGGGCAGTGACGTCATCGTCTGCGCGGAAA
TGGACGAACAGTGGGGCTATGTCGGGGCTAAATCGCGCCAGCGCTGGCTGTTTTACGCGTATGACAGTCT
CCGGAAGACGGTTGTTGCGCACGTATTCGGTGAACGCACTATGGCGACGCTGGGGCGTCTTATGAGCCTG
CTGTCACCCTTTGACGTGGTGATATGGATGACGGATGGCTGGCCGCTGTATGAATCCCGCCTGAAGGGAA
AGCTGCACGTAATCAGCAAGCGATATACGCAGCGAATTGAGCGGCATAACCTGAATCTGAGGCAGCACCT
GGCACGGCTGGGACGGAAGTCGCTGTCGTTCTCAAAATCGGTGGAGCTGCATGACAAAGTCATCGGGCAT
TATCTGAACATAAAACACTATCAATAAGTTGGAGTCATTACCCAACCAGGAAGGGCAGCCCACCTATCAA
GGTGTACTGCCTTCCAGACGAACGAAGAGCGATTGAGGAAAAGGCGGCGGCGGCCGGCATGAGCCTGTCG
GCCTACCTGCTGGCCGTCGGCCAGGGCTACAAAATCACGGGCGTCGTGGACTATGAGCACGTCCGCGAGC
TGGCCCGCATCAATGGCGACCTGGGCCGCCTGGGCGGCCTGCTGAAACTCTGGCTCACCGACGACCCGCG
CACGGCGCGGTTCGGTGATGCCACGATCCTCGCCCTGCTGGCGAAGATCGAAGAGAAGCAGGACGAGCTT
GGCAAGGTCATGATGGGCGTGGTCCGCCCGAGGGCAGAGCCATGACTTTTTTAGCCGCTAAAACGGCCGG
GGGGTGCGCGTGATTGCCAAGCACGTCCCCATGCGCTCCATCAAGAAGAGCGACTTCGCGGAGCTGGTAT
TCGTGCAGGGCAAGATTCGGAATACCAAGTACGAGAAGGACGGCCAGACGGTCTACGGGACCGACTTCAT
TGCCGATAAGGTGGATTATCTGGACACCAAGGCACCAGGCGGGTCAAATCAGGAATAAGGGCACATTGCC
CCGGCGTGAGTCGGGGCAATCCCGCAAGGAGGGTGAATGAATCGGACGTTTGACCGGAAGGCATACAGGC
AAGAACTGATCGACGCGGGGTTTTCCGCCGAGGATGCCGAAACCATCGCAAGCCGCACCGTCATGCGTGC
GCCCCGCGAAACCTTCCAGTCCGTCGGCTCGATGGTCCAGCAAGCTACGGCCAAGATCGAGCGCGACAGC
GTGCAACTGGCTCCCCCTGCCCTGCCCGCGCCATCGGCCGCCGTGGAGCGTTCGCGTCGTCTCGAACAGG
AGGCGGCAGGTTTGGCGAAGTCGATGACCATCGACACGCGAGGAACTATGACGACCAAGAAGCGAAAAAC
CGCCGGCGAGGACCTGGCAAAACAGGTCAGCGAGGCCAAGCAGGCCGCGTTGCTGAAACACACGAAGCAG
CAGATCAAGGAAATGCAGCTTTCCTTGTTCGATATTGCGCCGTGGCCGGACACGATGCGAGCGATGCCAA
ACGACACGGCCCGCTCTGCCCTGTTCACCACGCGCAACAAGAAAATCCCGCGCGAGGCGCTGCAAAACAA
GGTCATTTTCCACGTCAACAAGGACGTGAAGATCACCTACACCGGCGTCGAGCTGCGGGCCGACGATGAC
GAACTGGTGTGGCAGCAGGTGTTGGAGTACGCGAAGCGCACCCCTATCGGCGAGCCGATCACCTTCACGT
TCTACGAGCTTTGCCAGGACCTGGGCTGGTCGATCAATGGCCGGTATTACACGAAGGCCGAGGAATGCCT
GTCGCGCCTACAGGCGACGGCGATGGGCTTCACGTCCGACCGCGTTGGGCACCTGGAATCGGTGTCGCTG
CTGCACCGCTTCCGCGTCCTGGACCGTGGCAAGAAAACGTCCCGTTGCCAGGTCCTGATCGACGAGGAAA
TCGTCGTGCTGTTTGCTGGCGACCACTACACGAAATTCATATGGGAGAAGTACCGCAAGCTGTCGCCGAC
GGCCCGACGGATGTTCGACTATTTCAGCTCGCACCGGGAGCCGTACCCGCTCAAGCTGGAAACCTTCCGC
CTCATGTGCGGATCGGATTCCACCCGCGTGAAGAAGTGGCGCGAGCAGGTCGGCGAAGCCTGCGAAGAGT
TGCGAGGCAGCGGCCTGGTGGAACACGCCTGGGTCAATGATGACCTGGTGCATTGCAAACGCTAGGGCCT
TGTGGGGTCAGTTCCGGCTGGGGGTTCAGCAGCCAGCGCTTTACTGGCATTTCAGGAACAAGCGGGCACT
GCTCGACGCACTTGCTTCGCTCAGTATCGCTCGGGACGCACGGCGCGCTCTACGAACTGCCGATAAACAG
AGGATTAAAATTGACAATTGTGATTAAGGCTCAGATTCGACGGCTTGGAGCGGCCGACGTGCAGGATTTC
CGCGAGATCCGATTGTCGGCCCTGAAGAAAGCTCCAGAGATGTTCGGGTCCGTTTACGAGCACGAGGAGA
AAAAGCCCATGGAGGCGTTCGCTGAACGGTTGCGAGATGCCGTGGCATTCGGCGCCTACATCGACGGCGA
GATCATTGGGCTGTCGGTCTTCAAACAGGAGGACGGCCCCAAGGACGCTCACAAGGCGCATCTGTCCGGC
GTTTTCGTGGAGCCCGAACAGCGAGGCCGAGGGGTCGCCGGTATGCTGCTGCGGGCGTTGCCGGCGGGTT
TATTGCTCGTGATGATCGTCCGACAGATTCCAACGGGAATCTGGTGGATGCGCATCTTCATCCTCGGCGC
ACTTAATATTTCGCTATTCTGGAGCTTGTTGTTTATTTCGGTCTACCGCCTGCCGGGCGGGGTCGCGGCG
ACGGTAGGCGCTGTGCAGCCGCTGATGGTCGTGTTCATCTCTGCCGCTCTGCTAGGTAGCCCGATACGAT
TGATGGCGGTCCTGGGGGCTATTTGCGGAACTGCGGGCGTGGCGCTGTTGGTGTTGACACCAAACGCAGC
GCTAGATCCTGTCGGCGTCGCAGCGGGCCTGGCGGGGGCGGTTTCCATGGCGTTCGGAACCGTGCTGACC
CGCAAGTGGCAACCTCCCGTGCCTCTGCTCACCTTTACCGCCTGGCAACTGGCGGCCGGAGGACTTCTGC
TCGTTCCAGTAGCTTTAGTGTTTGATCCGCCAATCCCGATGCCTACAGGAACCAATGTTCTCGGCCTGGC
GTGGCTCGGCCTGATCGGAGCGGGTTTAACCTACTTCCTTTGGTTCCGGGGGATCTCGCGACTCGAACCT
ACAGTTGTTTCCTTACTGGGCTTTCTCAGCCGGGATGGCGCTAAGAAGCTATTGCCGCCGATCTTCATAT
GCGGTGTGAAATACCGCACAGATGCGTAAGGAGAAAATACCGCATCAGGCGCTCTTCCGCTTCCTCGCTC
ACTGACTCGCTGCGCTCGGTCGTTCGGCTGCGGCGAGCGGTATCAGCTCACTCAAAGGCGGTAATACGGT
TATCCACAGAATCAGGGGATAACGCAGGAAAGAACATGTGAGCAAAAGGCCAGCAAAAGGCCAGGAACCG
TAAAAAGGCCGCGTTGCTGGCGTTTTTCCATAGGCTCCGCCCCCCTGACGAGCATCACAAAAATCGACGC
TCAAGTCAGAGGTGGCGAAACCCGACAGGACTATAAAGATACCAGGCGTTTCCCCCTGGAAGCTCCCTCG
TGCGCTCTCCTGTTCCGACCCTGCCGCTTACCGGATACCTGTCCGCCTTTCTCCCTTCGGGAAGCGTGGC
GCTTTCTCATAGCTCACGCTGTAGGTATCTCAGTTCGGTGTAGGTCGTTCGCTCCAAGCTGGGCTGTGTG
CACGAACCCCCCGTTCAGCCCGACCGCTGCGCCTTATCCGGTAACTATCGTCTTGAGTCCAACCCGGTAA
GACACGACTTATCGCCACTGGCAGCAGCCACTGGTAACAGGATTAGCAGAGCGAGGTATGTAGGCGGTGC
TACAGAGTTCTTGAAGTGGTGGCCTAACTACGGCTACACTAGAAGGACAGTATTTGGTATCTGCGCTCTG
CTGAAGCCAGTTACCTTCGGAAAAAGAGTTGGTAGCTCTTGATCCGGCAAACAAACCACCGCTGGTAGCG
GTGGTTTTTTTGTTTGCAAGCAGCAGATTACGCGCAGAAAAAAAGGATATCAAGAAGATCCTTTGATCTT
TTCTACGGGGTCTGACGCTCAGTGGAACGAAAACTCACGTTAAGGGATTTTGGTCATGAGATTATCAAAA
AGGATCTTCACCTAGATCCTTTTAAATTAAAAATGAAGTTTTAAATCAATCTAAAGTATATATGAGTAAA
CTTGGTCTGACAGTTACCAATGCTTAATCAGTGAGGCACCTATCTCAGCGATCTGTCTATTTCGTTCATC
CATAGTTGCCTGACTCCCCGTCGTGTAGATAACTACGATACGGGAGGGCTTACCATCTGGCCCCAGTGCT
GCAATGATACCGCGAGACCCACGCTCACCGGCTCCAGATTTATCAGCAATAAACCAGCCAGCCGGAAGGG
CCGAGCGCAGAAGTGGTCCTGCAACTTTATCCGCCTCCATCCAGTCTATTAAACAAGTGGCAGCAACGGA
TTCGCAAACCTGTCACGCCTTTTGTGCCAAAAGCCGCGCCAGGTTTGCGATCCGCTGTGCCAGGCGTTAG
GCGTCATATGAAGATTTCGGTGATCCCTGAGCAGGTGGCGGAAACATTGGATGCTGAGAACCATTTCATT
GTTCGTGAAGTGTTCGATGTGCACCTATCCGACCAAGGCTTTGAACTATCTACCAGAAGTGTGAGCCCCT
ACCGGAAGGATTACATCTCGGATGATGACTCTGATGAAGACTCTGCTTGCTATGGCGCATTCATCGACCA
AGAGCTTGTCGGGAAGATTGAACTCAACTCAACATGGAACGATCTAGCCTCTATCGAACACATTGTTGTG
TCGCACACGCACCGAGGCAAAGGAGTCGCGCACAGTCTCATCGAATTTGCGAAAAAGTGGGCACTAAGCA
GACAGCTCCTTGGCATACGATTAGAGACACAAACGAACAATGTACCTGCCTGCAATTTGTACGCAAAATG
TGGCTTTACTCTCGGCGGCATTGACCTGTTCACGTATAAAACTAGACCTCAAGTCTCGAACGAAACAGCG
ATGTACTGGTACTGGTTCTCGGGAGCACAGGATGACGCCTAACAATTCATTCAAGCCGACACCGCTTCGC
GGCGCGGCTTAATTCAGGAGTTAAACATCATGAGGGAAGCGGTGATCGCCGAAGTATCGACTCAACTATC
AGAGGTAGTTGGCGTCATCGAGCGCCATCTCGAACCGACGTTGCTGGCCGTACATTTGTACGGCTCCGCA
GTGGATGGCGGCCTGAAGCCACACAGTGATATTGATTTGCTGGTTACGGTGACCGTAAGGCTTGATGAAA
CAACGCGGCGAGCTTTGATCAACGACCTTTTGGAAACTTCGGCTTCCCCTGGAGAGAGCGAGATTCTCCG
CGCTGTAGAAGTCACCATTGTTGTGCACGACGACATCATTCCGTGGCGTTATCCAGCTAAGCGCGAACTG
CAATTTGGAGAATGGCAGCGCAATGACATTCTTGCAGGTATCTTCGAGCCAGCCACGATCGACATTGATC
TGGCTATCTTGCTGACAAAAGCAAGAGAACATAGCGTTGCCTTGGTAGGTCCAGCGGCGGAGGAACTCTT
TGATCCGGTTCCTGAACAGGATCTATTTGAGGCGCTAAATGAAACCTTAACGCTATGGAACTCGCCGCCC
GACTGGGCTGGCGATGAGCGAAATGTAGTGCTTACGTTGTCCCGCATTTGGTACAGCGCAGTAACCGGCA
AAATCGCGCCGAAGGATGTCGCTGCCGACTGGGCAATGGAGCGCCTGCCGGCCCAGTATCAGCCCGTCAT
ACTTGAAGCTAGGCAGGCTTATCTTGGACAAGAAGATCGCTTGGCCTCGCGCGCAGATCAGTTGGAAGAA
TTTGTTCACTACGTGAAAGGCGAGATCACCAAGGTAGTCGGCAAATAATGTCTAACAATTCGTTCAAGCC
GACGCCGCTTCGCGGCGCGGCTTAACTCAAGCGTTAGAGAGCTGGGGAAGACTATGCGCGATCTGTTGAA
GGTGGTTCTAAGCCTCGTACTTGCGATGGCATCGGGGCAGGCACTTGCTGACCTGCCAATTGTTTTAGTG
GATGAAGCTCGTCTTCCCTATGACTACTCCCCATCCAACTACGACATTTCTCCAAGCAACTACGACAACT
CCATAAGCAATTACGACAATAGTCCATCAAATTACGACAACTCTGAGAGCAACTACGATAATAGTTCATC
CAATTACGACAATAGTCGCAACGGAAATCGTAGGCTTATATATAGCGCAAATGGGTCTCGCACTTTCGCC
GGCTACTACGTCATTGCCAACAATGGGACAACGAACTTCTTTTCCACATCTGGCAAAAGGATGTTCTACA
CCCCAAAAGGGGGGCGCGGCGTCTATGGCGGCAAAGATGGGAGCTTCTGCGGGGCATTGGTCGTCATAAA
TGGCCAATTTTCGCTTGCCCTGACAGATAACGGCCTGAAGATCATGTATCTAAGCAACTAGCCTGCTCTC
TAATAAAATGTTAGGAGCTTGGCTGCCATTTTTGGGGTGAGGCCGTTCGCGGCCGAGGGGCGCAGCCCCT
GGGGGGATGGGAGGCCCGCGTTAGCGGGCCGGGAGGGTTCGAGAAGGGGGGGCACCCCCCTTCGGCGTGC
GCGGTCACGCGCACAGGGCGCAGCCCTGGTTAAAAACAAGGTTTATAAATATTGGTTTAAAAGCAGGTTA
AAAGACAGGTTAGCGGTGGCCGAAAAACGGGCGGAAACCCTTGCAAATGCTGGATTTTCTGCCTGTGGAC
AGCCCCTCAAATGTCAATAGGTGCGCCCCTCATCTGTCAGCACTCTGCCCCTCAAGTGTCAAGGATCGCG
CCCCTCATCTGTCAGTAGTCGCGCCCCTCAAGTGTCAATACCGCAGGGCACTTATCCCCAGGCTTGTCCA
CATCATCTGTGGGAAACTCGCGTAAAATCAGGCGTTTTCGCCGATTTGCGAGGCTGGCCAGCTCCACGTC
GCCGGCCGAAATCGAGCCTGCCCCTCATCTGTCAACGCCGCGCCGGGTGAGTCGGCCCCTCAAGTGTCAA
CGTCCGCCCCTCATCTGTCAGTGAGGGCCAAGTTTTCCGCGAGGTATCCACAACGCCGGCGGCCGGCCGC
GGTGTCTCGCACACGGCTTCGACGGCGTTTCTGGCGCGTTTGCAGGGCCATAGACGGCCGCCAGCCCAGC
GGCGAGGGCAACCAGCCCGGTGAGCGTCGGAAAGGG
Features (pLannotate 1.2.2; 25 found; start..end, strand, type, name):
    480..504     -  misc_feature   RB T-DNA repeat: right border repeat from nopaline C58 T-DNA
    660..843     +  promoter       NOS promoter: nopaline synthase promoter NOS promoter
    844..891     +  CDS            KanR (fragment): fusion between an N-terminal peptide of nopaline synthase and Tn5 aminoglycoside phosphotransferase; nos-nptII; confers resistance to kanamycin
    913..1165    -  terminator     NOS terminator: nopaline synthase terminator and poly(A) signal
   1206..1898    -  CDS            HygR (fragment): aminoglycoside phosphotransferase from E. coli confers resistance to hygromycin
   1893..2082    -  intron         cat1 intron: castor bean catalase intron, modified
   2083..2421    -  CDS            HygR (fragment): aminoglycoside phosphotransferase from E. coli; aph(4)-Ia; confers resistance to hygromycin
   2431..2775    -  promoter       CaMV 35S promoter: strong constitutive promoter from cauliflower mosaic virus
   2432..2478    -  promoter       minimal CaMV 35S promoter: minimal 35S promoter from cauliflower mosaic virus
  10828..10852   -  promoter       tet promoter (fragment): E. coli promoter for tetracycline efflux protein gene
  10917..10941   -  misc_feature   LB T-DNA repeat: left border repeat from nopaline C58 T-DNA
  11496..11605   +  oriT           oriT: incP origin of transfer
  11638..11664   +  CDS            traJ (fragment): oriT-recognizing protein; traJ
  11665..12432   +  mobile_element IS1: prokaryotic transposable element IS1
  12432..12785   +  CDS            traJ: oriT-recognizing protein; traJ
  12823..12927   +  CDS            traI (fragment): TRAI6_ECOLX - Experimental evidence at protein level: Swiss-Prot protein existence level 1. The initiation process of transfer DNA synthesis requires the interaction of at least three plasmid-specific components (TraH, I, and J) at the transfer origin resulting in the assembly of a specialised nucleoprotein complex - the relaxosome. Site- and strand-specific cleavage at the transfer origin is dependent on TraI and TraJ. From Escherichia coli.
  13057..14205   +  CDS            trfA: trans-acting replication protein that binds to and activates oriV
  14225..14344   +  CDS            tetR (fragment): TETR1_ECOLX - Experimental evidence at protein level: Swiss-Prot protein existence level 1. TetR is the repressor of the tetracycline resistance element; its N-terminal region forms a helix-turn-helix structure and binds DNA. Binding of tetracycline to TetR reduces the repressor affinity for the tetracycline resistance gene (tetA) promoter operator sites. From Escherichia coli.
  15326..15379   +  misc_feature   bom (fragment): basis of mobility region from pBR322
  15565..16153   -  rep_origin     ori: high-copy-number ColE1/pMB1/pBR322/pUC origin of replication
  16325..16572   -  CDS            bla(M) (fragment): β-lactamase lacking the signal sequence; bla(M); allows cytosolic expression of β-lactamase
  16668..17189   +  CDS            sat-1: STA_ECOLX - Protein inferred from homology: Swiss-Prot protein existence level 3. Involved in resistance to streptothricin, a broad-spectrum antibiotic produced by streptomycetes (PubMed:1850404). Detoxifies streptothricin via acetylation of the beta amino group of the first beta-lysyl moiety of streptothricin (By similarity). From Escherichia coli.
  17250..18035   +  CDS            aadA: S3AD_SHIFL - Experimental evidence at protein level: Swiss-Prot protein existence level 1. Mediates bacterial resistance to the antibiotics streptomycin and spectinomycin. From Shigella flexneri.
  18721..19335   -  rep_origin     oriV: origin of replication for the bacterial F plasmid
  19327..333     +  CDS            ocd (fragment) (across the origin): OCD_AGRFC - Experimental evidence at protein level: Swiss-Prot protein existence level 1. Catalyzes the conversion of L-ornithine into L-proline with release of ammonia. Is involved in the utilization of nopaline, a catabolic pathway that proceeds through L-arginine and L-ornithine to L-proline. Nopaline is a predominant opine in plant cells transformed with Ti plasmid pTiC58. From Agrobacterium fabrum (strain C58 / ATCC 33970) (Agrobacterium tumefaciens (strain C58)).
