[The description below was written by a language model from this plasmid's Addgene catalogue record and pLannotate feature annotations shown in this document.]
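Description:
pBW_0141 is a plant expression binary vector of about 19.4 kb, built on the pVec8 backbone and carrying the wheat stem rust resistance gene Sr45. The nopaline-type right and left T-DNA border repeats mark it as an Agrobacterium-mediated transformation vector. The backbone outside the borders carries two replication systems. One is a high-copy ColE1/pMB1-type origin for E. coli, with a bom fragment. The other is an oriV with the trfA replication protein gene, an arrangement typical of broad-host-range replicons that can be maintained in Agrobacterium, although the automated annotation labels this oriV as F-plasmid derived. An incP oriT with traJ, interrupted by an IS1 element, and a traI fragment are also present. Bacterial selection is by spectinomycin through aadA. An adjacent streptothricin acetyltransferase gene (sat-1) and remnants of bla, tetR and nptII appear to be backbone leftovers.

Within the T-DNA, the plant selectable marker is a hygromycin phosphotransferase gene driven by the CaMV 35S promoter and ended by the NOS terminator. Its coding sequence is split by a modified castor bean catalase intron, which restricts functional expression to plant cells. The catalogue lists the insert as a 7,898 bp synthetic Sr45 fragment under the Sr33 promoter, cloned as a NotI fragment. The feature table has no annotations across the roughly 8 kb region between the 35S promoter and the left border, which is presumably where this cassette lies, so its internal structure and terminator are not documented here. The associated publication concerns functional analysis of wheat stem rust resistance genes, and the construct fits use in generating hygromycin-selected transgenic plants to test Sr45 function.
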