Addgene plasmid #102820: pBW_0141
Purpose: pVec8 containing Sr45 gene
Depositing lab: Brande Wulff. Depositing organization: John Innes Centre. Publication: Extensive Genetic Variation at the Sr22 Wheat Stem Rust Resistance Gene Locus in the Grasses Revealed Through Evolutionary Genomics and Functional Analyses. Md Hatta MA, Ghosh S, Athiyannan N, Richardson T, Steuernagel B, Yu G, Rouse MN, Ayliffe M, Lagudah ES, Radhakrishnan GV, Periyannan SK, Wulff BBH. Mol Plant Microbe Interact. 2020 Nov;33(11):1286-1298. doi: 10.1094/MPMI-01-20-0018-R. Epub 2020 Oct 1. PubMed 32779520.
Backbone
  Vector backbone: pVec8
  Vector type: Plant Expression
  Selectable markers: Hygromycin
Growth in bacteria
  Bacterial resistance: Spectinomycin, 50 μg/mL
  Growth temperature: 37°C
  Growth strain: DH5alpha
  Copy number: Unknown
Gene/Insert
  Gene/Insert name: wheat stem rust resistance gene Sr45
  Species: Synthetic
  Insert size (bp): 7898
  Entrez Gene: NEWENTRY
  Promoter: Sr33
  Cloning method: Restriction Enzyme; 5′ cloning site NotI (not destroyed); 3′ cloning site NotI (not destroyed)
  Sequencing primers: 5′ CTTGAGTGCTGTTGGTCTTCC; 3′ TGCTTCAGGTGTGCTCTCAA
Terms and licenses: Academic/Nonprofit Terms; Industry Terms: Not Available to Industry
How to cite: pBW_0141 was a gift from Brande Wulff (Addgene plasmid # 102820 ; http://n2t.net/addgene:102820 ; RRID:Addgene_102820)
